>Addgene plasmid #202498 | pJPT008-ZF6 M-synTF-1x FLAG | addgene full sequence | sequence record 398271 | Addgene NGS Result
GACACACCCGCCAGCGGCCGCGCCACCATGGGCAGTTCTAAGAGCAAGCCCAAGGACCCTAGCCAGCGGC
GGAACAACAACAATGGACCTGTGGCCACTGAATTCGGCGGCTCCCCTAAGAAAAAGCGCAAAGTCTCCGG
AAGCCAGTACCTGCCTGACACCGACGACCGGCACAGAATCGAGGAAAAGCGGAAGCGGACCTACGAGACA
TTCAAGAGCATCATGAAGAAGTCCCCATTCAGCGGCCCCACCGATCCTAGACCTCCACCTAGAAGAATCG
CCGTGCCTAGCAGATCCAGCGCCTCTGTGCCTAAACCTGCTCCTCAGCCTTATCCTTTCACCAGCAGCCT
GAGCACCATCAACTACGACGAGTTCCCCACAATGGTGTTCCCCAGCGGACAGATCAGCCAGGCTTCTGCT
CTTGCTCCAGCTCCTCCTCAGGTTCTGCCTCAAGCTCCTGCTCCGGCTCCAGCACCAGCTATGGTTTCTG
CTTTGGCCCAGGCTCCTGCACCTGTGCCTGTTCTTGCTCCTGGACCACCTCAGGCTGTTGCTCCACCAGC
TCCTAAACCTACACAGGCCGGCGAGGGAACACTGTCTGAAGCCCTGCTGCAACTCCAGTTCGACGACGAG
GATCTGGGAGCACTGCTGGGCAATAGCACAGACCCTGCCGTGTTTACCGATCTGGCCAGCGTGGACAACA
GCGAGTTTCAGCAGCTCCTGAACCAGGGCATCCCTGTGGCTCCTCACACCACAGAGCCCATGCTGATGGA
ATACCCCGAGGCCATCACCAGACTGGTCACCGGCGCTCAAAGACCTCCAGATCCTGCACCAGCACCTCTT
GGAGCACCTGGCCTGCCTAATGGACTGCTGAGCGGAGATGAGGACTTCAGCTCTATCGCCGACATGGATT
TCAGCGCCCTGCTCGGTTCCGGTGGTGGCGGGTCTGGAGGAGGAGGTAGTGGTGGAGGTGGCTCTGGTAC
CGCTAGACCCGGCGAAAGACCTTTCCAGTGCCGGATCTGCATGAGGAACTTCAGCAAGGGCGAGAGACTC
GTGCGGCACACCAGAACACACACAGGCGAGAAGCCCTTCCAGTGTAGAATCTGTATGCGCAACTTCAGCC
GGATGGACAACCTGAGCACCCACCTGAGAACCCATACCGGGGAGAAGCCATTTCAATGCCGCATCTGTAT
GAGAAATTTTTCCCGGAAGGACGCCCTGAACCGGCACCTGAAAACACACCTGAGAGGCAGCGGCTCCGGA
TCCGACTACAAGGACGATGACGACAAGTGAGCTAGCTTGACTGACTGAGATACAGCGTACCTTCAGCTCA
CAGACATGATAAGATACATTGATGAGTTTGGACAAACCACAACTAGAATGCAGTGAAAAAAATGCTTTAT
TTGTGAAATTTGTGATGCTATTGCTTTATTTGTAACCATTATAAGCTGCAATAAACAAGTTAACAACAAC
AATTGCATTCATTTTATGTTTCAGGTTCAGGGGGAGGTGTGGGAGGTTTTTTAAAGCAAGTAAAACCTCT
ACAAATGTGGTATTGGCCCATCTCTATCGGTATCGTAGCATAACCCCTTGGGGCCTCTAAACGGGTCTTG
AGGGGTTTTTTGTGCCCCTCGGGCCGGATTGCTATCTACCGGCATTGGCGCAGAAAAAAATGCCTGATGC
GACGCTGCGCGTCTTATACTCCCACATATGCCAGATTCAGCAACGGATACGGCTTCCCCAACTTGCCCAC
TTCCATACGTGTCCTCCTTACCAGAAATTTATCCTTAAGGTCGTCAGCTATCCTGCAGGCGATCTCTCGA
TTTCGATCAAGACATTCCTTTAATGGTCTTTTCTGGACACCACTAGGGGTCAGAAGTAGTTCATCAAACT
TTCTTCCCTCCCTAATCTCATTGGTTACCTTGGGCTATCGAAACTTAATTAACCAGTCAAGTCAGCTACT
TGGCGAGATCGACTTGTCTGGGTTTCGACTACGCTCAGAATTGCGTCAGTCAAGTTCGATCTGGTCCTTG
CTATTGCACCCGTTCTCCGATTACGAGTTTCATTTAAATCATGTGAGCAAAAGGCCAGCAAAAGGCCAGG
AACCGTAAAAAGGCCGCGTTGCTGGCGTTTTTCCATAGGCTCCGCCCCCCTGACGAGCATCACAAAAATC
GACGCTCAAGTCAGAGGTGGCGAAACCCGACAGGACTATAAAGATACCAGGCGTTTCCCCCTGGAAGCTC
CCTCGTGCGCTCTCCTGTTCCGACCCTGCCGCTTACCGGATACCTGTCCGCCTTTCTCCCTTCGGGAAGC
GTGGCGCTTTCTCATAGCTCACGCTGTAGGTATCTCAGTTCGGTGTAGGTCGTTCGCTCCAAGCTGGGCT
GTGTGCACGAACCCCCCGTTCAGCCCGACCGCTGCGCCTTATCCGGTAACTATCGTCTTGAGTCCAACCC
GGTAAGACACGACTTATCGCCACTGGCAGCAGCCACTGGTAACAGGATTAGCAGAGCGAGGTATGTAGGC
GGTGCTACAGAGTTCTTGAAGTGGTGGCCTAACTACGGCTACACTAGAAGAACAGTATTTGGTATCTGCG
CTCTGCTGAAGCCAGTTACCTTCGGAAAAAGAGTTGGTAGCTCTTGATCCGGCAAACAAACCACCGCTGG
TAGCGGTGGTTTTTTTGTTTGCAAGCAGCAGATTACGCGCAGAAAAAAAGGATCTCAAGAAGATCCTTTG
ATCTTTTCTACGGGGTCTGACGCTCAGTGGAACGAAAACTCACGTTAAGGGATTTTGGTCATGAGATTAT
CAAAAAGGATCTTCACCTAGATCCTTTTAAATTAAAAATGAAGTTTTAAATCAATCTAAAGTATATATGA
GTAAACTTGGTCTGACAGTTACCAATGCTTAATCAGTGAGGCACCTATCTCAGCGATCTGTCTATTTCGT
TCATCCATAGTTGCATTTAAATTTCCGAACTCTCCAAGGCCCTCGTCGGAAAATCTTCAAACCTTTCGTC
CGATCCATCTTGCAGGCTACCTCTCGAACGAACTATCGCAAGTCTCTTGGCCGGCCTTGCGCCTTGGCTA
TTGCTTGGCAGCGCCTATCGCCAGGTATTACTCCAATCCCGAATATCCGAGATCGGGATCACCCGAGAGA
AGTTCAACCTACATCCTCAATCCCGATCTATCCGAGATCCGAGGAATATCGAAATCGGGGCGCGCCTGGC
CTCCGCGCCGGGTTTTGGCGCCTCCCGCGGGCGCCCCCCTCGTCACGGCGAGCGCTGCCACGTCAGACGA
AGGGCGCAGGAGCGTCCTGATCCTTCCGCCCGGACGCTCAGGACAGCGGCCCGCTGCTCATAAGACTCGG
CCTTAGAACCCCAGTATCAGCAGAAGGACATTTTAGGACGGGACTTGGGTGACTCTAGGGCACTGGTTTT
CTTTCCAGAGAGCGGAACAGGCGAGGAAAAGTAGTCCCTTCTCGGCGATTCTGCGGAGGGATCTCCGTGG
GGCGGTGAACGCCGATGATTATATAAGGACGCGCCGGGTGTGGCACAGCTAGTTCCGTCGCAGCCGGGAT
TTGGGTCGCGGTTCTTGTTTGTGGATCGCTGTGATCGTCACTTGGTGAGTAGCGGGCTGCTGGGCTGGCC
GGGGCTTTCGTGGCCGCCGGGCCGCTCGGTGGGACGGAAGCGTGTGGAGAGACCGCCAAGGGCTGTAGTC
TGGGTCCGCGAGCAAGGTTGCCCTGAACTGGGGGTTGGGGGGAGCGCAGCAAAATGGCGGCTGTTCCCGA
GTCTTGAATGGAAGACGCTTGTGAGGCGGGCTGTGAGGTCGTTGAAACAAGGTGGGGGGCATGGTGGGCG
GCAAGAACCCAAGGTCTTGAGCCCTTCGCTAATGCGGGAAAGCTCTTATTCGGGTGAGATGGGCTGGGCA
CCATCTGGGGACCCTGACGTGAAGTTTGTCACTGACTGGAGAACTCGGTTTGTCGTCTGTTGCGGGGGCG
GCAGTTATGGCGGTGCCGTTGGGCAGTGCACCCGTACCTTTGGGAGCGCGCGCCCTCGTCGTGTCGTGAC
GTCACCCGTTCTGTTGGCTTATAATGCAGGGTGGGGCCACCTGCCGGTAGGTGTGCGGTAGGCTTTTCTC
CGTCGCAGGACGCAGGGTTCGGGCCTAGGGTAGGCTCTCCTGAATCGACAGGCGCCGGACCTCTGGTGAG
GGGAGGGATAAGTGAGGCGTCAGTTTCTTTGGTCGGTTTTATGTACCTATCTTCTTAAGTAGCTGAAGCT
CCGGTTTTGAACTATGCGCTCGGGGTTGGCGAGTGTGTTTTGTGAAGTTTTTTAGGCACCTTTTGAAATG
TAATCATTTGGGTCAATATGTAATTTTCAGTGTTAGACTTGTAAATTGTCCGCTAAATTCTGGCCGTTTT
TGGCTTTTTTGTTAGACAACATGACCGAGTACAAGCCCACGGTGCGCCTCGCCACCCGCGACGACGTCCC
CAGGGCCGTACGCACCCTCGCCGCCGCGTTCGCCGACTACCCCGCCACGCGCCACACCGTCGATCCGGAC
CGCCACATCGAGCGGGTCACCGAGCTGCAAGAACTCTTCCTCACGCGCGTCGGGCTCGACATCGGCAAGG
TGTGGGTCGCGGACGACGGCGCCGCGGTGGCGGTCTGGACCACGCCGGAGAGCGTCGAAGCGGGGGCGGT
GTTCGCCGAGATCGGCCCGCGCATGGCCGAGTTGAGCGGTTCCCGGCTGGCCGCGCAGCAACAGATGGAG
GGCCTCCTGGCGCCGCACCGGCCCAAGGAGCCCGCGTGGTTCCTGGCCACCGTCGGCGTCTCGCCCGACC
ACCAGGGCAAGGGTCTGGGCAGCGCCGTCGTGCTCCCCGGAGTGGAGGCCGCCGAGCGCGCCGGGGTGCC
CGCCTTCCTGGAGACCTCCGCGCCCCGCAACCTCCCCTTCTACGAGCGGCTCGGCTTCACCGTCACCGCC
GACGTCGAGGTGCCCGAAGGACCGCGCACCTGGTGCATGACCCGCAAGCCCGGTGCCTAGGCTAGTATGT
AAGCCTAGTCTTAGATAATAAAATCGCTATCCATCGAAGATGGATGTGTGTTGGTTTTTTGTGTGTGTAA
CGCTAGGCGCGCCTGGTGTACCGAGAACGATCCTCTCAGTGCGAGTCTCGACGATCCATATCGTTGCTTG
GCAGTCAGCCAGTCGGAATCCAGCTTGGGACCCAGGAAGTCCAATCGTCAGATATTGTACTCAAGCCTGG
TCACGGCAGCGTACCGATCTGTTTAAACCTAGATATTGATAGTCTGATCGGTCAACGTATAATCGAGTCC
TAGCTTTTGCAAACATCTATCAAGAGACAGGATCAGCAGGAGGCTTTCGCATGAGTATTCAACATTTCCG
TGTCGCCCTTATTCCCTTTTTTGCGGCATTTTGCCTTCCTGTTTTTGCTCACCCAGAAACGCTGGTGAAA
GTAAAAGATGCTGAAGATCAGTTGGGTGCGCGAGTGGGTTACATCGAACTGGATCTCAACAGCGGTAAGA
TCCTTGAGAGTTTTCGCCCCGAAGAACGCTTTCCAATGATGAGCACTTTTAAAGTTCTGCTATGTGGCGC
GGTATTATCCCGTATTGACGCCGGGCAAGAGCAACTCGGTCGCCGCATACACTATTCTCAGAATGACTTG
GTTGAGTATTCACCAGTCACAGAAAAGCATCTTACGGATGGCATGACAGTAAGAGAATTATGCAGTGCTG
CCATAACCATGAGTGATAACACTGCGGCCAACTTACTTCTGACAACGATTGGAGGACCGAAGGAGCTAAC
CGCTTTTTTGCACAACATGGGGGATCATGTAACTCGCCTTGATCGTTGGGAACCGGAGCTGAATGAAGCC
ATACCAAACGACGAGCGTGACACCACGATGCCTGTAGCAATGGCAACAACCTTGCGTAAACTATTAACTG
GCGAACTACTTACTCTAGCTTCCCGGCAACAGTTGATAGACTGGATGGAGGCGGATAAAGTTGCAGGACC
ACTTCTGCGCTCGGCCCTTCCGGCTGGCTGGTTTATTGCTGATAAATCTGGAGCCGGTGAGCGTGGGTCT
CGCGGTATCATTGCAGCACTGGGGCCAGATGGTAAGCCCTCCCGTATCGTAGTTATCTACACGACGGGGA
GTCAGGCAACTATGGATGAACGAAATAGACAGATCGCTGAGATAGGTGCCTCACTGATTAAGCATTGGTA
ACCGATTCTAGGTGCATTGGCGCAGAAAAAAATGCCTGATGCGACGCTGCGCGTCTTATACTCCCACATA
TGCCAGATTCAGCAACGGATACGGCTTCCCCAACTTGCCCACTTCCATACGTGTCCTCCTTACCAGAAAT
TTATCCTTAAGATCCCGAATCGTTTAAACTCGACTCTGGCTCTATCGAATCTCCGTCGTTTCGAGCTTAC
GCGAACAGCCGTGGCGCTCATTTGCTCGTCGGGCATCGAATCTCGTCAGCTATCGTCAGCTTACCTTTTT
GGCAGCGATCGCGGCTCCCGACATCTTGGACCATTAGCTCCACAGGTATCTTCTTCCCTCTAGTGGTCAT
AACAGCAGCTTCAGCTACCTCTCAATTCAAAAAACCCCTCAAGACCCGTTTAGAGGCCCCAAGGGGTTAT
GCTATCAATCGTTGCGTTACACACACAAAAAACCAACACACATCCATCTTCGATGGATAGCGATTTTATT
ATCTAACTGCTGATCGAGTGTAGCCAGATCTAGTAATCAATTACGGGGTCATTAGTTCATAGCCCATATA
TGGAGTTCCGCGTTACATAACTTACGGTAAATGGCCCGCCTGGCTGACCGCCCAACGACCCCCGCCCATT
GACGTCAATAATGACGTATGTTCCCATAGTAACGCCAATAGGGACTTTCCATTGACGTCAATGGGTGGAG
TATTTACGGTAAACTGCCCACTTGGCAGTACATCAAGTGTATCATATGCCAAGTACGCCCCCTATTGACG
TCAATGACGGTAAATGGCCCGCCTGGCATTATGCCCAGTACATGACCTTATGGGACTTTCCTACTTGGCA
GTACATCTACGTATTAGTCATCGCTATTACCATGCTGATGCGGTTTTGGCAGTACATCAATGGGCGTGGA
TAGCGGTTTGACTCACGGGGATTTCCAAGTCTCCACCCCATTGACGTCAATGGGAGTTTGTTTTGGCACC
AAAATCAACGGGACTTTCCAAAATGTCGTAACAACTCCGCCCCATTGACGCAAATGGGCGGTAGGCGTGT
ACGGTGGGAGGTCTATATAAGCAGAGCTGGTTTAGTGAACCGTCAGATCAGATCTTTGTCGATCCTACCA
TCCACTC
Features (pLannotate 1.2.2; 20 found; start..end, strand, type, name):
    145..924     +  CDS            RELA (fragment): TF65_HUMAN - Also known as NFKB3. Experimental evidence at protein level: Swiss-Prot protein existence level 1. NF-kappa-B is a pleiotropic transcription factor present in almost all cell types and is the endpoint of a series of signal transduction events that are initiated by a vast array of stimuli related to many biological processes such as inflammation, immunity, differentiation, cell growth, tumorigenesis and apoptosis. NF-kappa-B is a homo- or heterodimeric complex formed by the Rel-like domain- containing proteins RELA/p65, RELB, NFKB1/p105, NFKB1/p50, REL and NFKB2/p52. The heterodime
   1003..1035    +  CDS            CCR5TC (fragment): zinc-finger domain from the CCR5-224 (+) zinc-finger nuclease that recognizes the left half-site target sequence in the human CCR5 gene (Perez et al., 2008; Gross et al., 2013)
   1340..1461    -  polyA_signal   SV40 poly(A) signal: SV40 polyadenylation signal
   1484..1553    -  CDS            large T antigen (fragment): large T antigen from SV40 (simian virus 40)
   1576..1622    +  terminator     T7 terminator: transcription terminator for bacteriophage T7 RNA polymerase
   1652..1788    +  terminator     rrnG terminator: transcription terminator from the E. coli ribosomal RNA rrnG operon (Albrechtsen et al., 1991)
   1833..1904    +  misc_feature   3' β-globin insulator: insulator downstream of the human β-globin locus (Farrell et al., 2002)
   2130..2718    -  rep_origin     ori: high-copy-number ColE1/pMB1/pBR322/pUC origin of replication
   2890..2954    -  CDS            bla(M) (fragment): β-lactamase lacking the signal sequence; bla(M); allows cytosolic expression of β-lactamase
   3218..4427    +  promoter       UbC promoter: human ubiquitin C promoter
   4431..5028    +  CDS            PuroR (fragment): puromycin N-acetyltransferase; pac from Streptomyces; confers resistance to puromycin
   5057..5105    +  polyA_signal   poly(A) signal: synthetic polyadenylation signal
   5371..6231    +  CDS            AmpR: β-lactamase; bla; confers resistance to ampicillin, carbenicillin, and related antibiotics
   6244..6380    +  terminator     rrnG terminator: transcription terminator from the E. coli ribosomal RNA rrnG operon (Albrechtsen et al., 1991)
   6532..6603    +  misc_feature   5' β-globin insulator: insulator upstream of the human β-globin locus (Farrell et al., 2002)
   6608..6654    -  terminator     T7 terminator: transcription terminator for bacteriophage T7 RNA polymerase
   6672..6720    -  polyA_signal   poly(A) signal: synthetic polyadenylation signal
   6801..7104    +  enhancer       CMV enhancer: human cytomegalovirus immediate early enhancer
   7177..7194    -  promoter       CMV promoter (fragment): human cytomegalovirus (CMV) immediate early promoter
   7257..7308    +  promoter       CMVd2 promoter: truncated human cytomegalovirus (CMV) immediate early promoter that yields moderately reduced expression relative to the full-length promoter
