[The description below was written by a language model from this plasmid's Addgene catalogue record and pLannotate feature annotations shown in this document.]
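Description:
pJPT008-ZF6 M-synTF-1x FLAG is a 7,357 nt mammalian expression plasmid built on the commercial pTwist CMV Puro backbone. It is propagated in E. coli at high copy from a ColE1/pUC-type origin and selected with ampicillin through a complete β-lactamase (AmpR) gene. For selection in mammalian cells, a separate cassette places puromycin N-acetyltransferase under the human ubiquitin C promoter with a synthetic poly(A) signal. The backbone also carries bacterial rrnG and T7 terminators, short 5′ and 3′ β-globin insulator elements and an extra synthetic poly(A) signal. These flank the expression units and are presumably meant to shield them from read-through and neighbouring transcriptional activity.

The payload is a synthetic transcription factor (synTF) driven by the CMV enhancer/promoter, which wraps across the sequence origin, and terminated by an SV40 polyadenylation signal. The annotated coding region contains a fragment of human RELA (NF-κB p65), which would supply the transactivation function. It is followed by a zinc-finger region, of which the annotation tool recognised only a short stretch by similarity to a CCR5-targeting zinc-finger domain; the catalogue record identifies this DNA-binding domain as ZF6. According to the record, the fusion carries an N-terminal myristoylation site (the "M" in the name) and a single C-terminal FLAG epitope, neither of which is annotated in the feature table. Myristoylation attaches a lipid anchor that directs proteins to membranes, and FLAG allows detection or immunoprecipitation.

The stated purpose is simply to express the "M" synTF. The associated publication concerns improving extracellular vesicle cargo loading and functional delivery by engineering protein–lipid interactions, which suggests the lipid-anchored synTF serves as a model cargo whose delivery could be read out by transcriptional activation, although the record does not say so explicitly.
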