Addgene plasmid #202498: pJPT008-ZF6 M-synTF-1x FLAG
Purpose: Express "M" synTF (ZF6)
Depositing lab: Neha Kamat. Depositing organization: Northwestern University. Publication: Enhancing extracellular vesicle cargo loading and functional delivery by engineering protein-lipid interactions. Peruzzi JA, Gunnels TF, Edelstein HI, Lu P, Baker D, Leonard JN, Kamat NP. Nat Commun. 2024 Jul 4;15(1):5618. doi: 10.1038/s41467-024-49678-z. PubMed 38965227.
Backbone
  Vector backbone: pTwist CMV Puro
  Backbone manufacturer: Twist
  Vector type: Mammalian Expression
Growth in bacteria
  Bacterial resistance: Ampicillin, 100 μg/mL
  Growth temperature: 37°C
  Growth strain: DH5alpha
  Copy number: High Copy
Gene/Insert
  Gene/Insert name: p65-ZF6
  Species: H. sapiens (human)
  Promoter: CMV
  Tag / fusion protein: Myristoylation site (N terminal on insert); 1x FLAG (C terminal on insert)
  Cloning method: Restriction Enzyme; 5′ cloning site Unknown (unknown if destroyed)
Terms and licenses: Academic/Nonprofit Terms; Industry Terms: Not Available to Industry
Depositor comments: Please visit https://doi.org/10.1101/2023.04.29.538810 for bioRxiv preprint.
How to cite: pJPT008-ZF6 M-synTF-1x FLAG was a gift from Neha Kamat (Addgene plasmid # 202498 ; http://n2t.net/addgene:202498 ; RRID:Addgene_202498)
